Addgene plasmid #112852: EasyFusion Halo-mAID
Purpose: General donor vector with Halo-mAID coding sequence flanking by restriction sites for generating knock-in donor for Auxin inducible degradation of Halo tagged endogenous protein
Depositing lab: Janet Rossant. Depositing organization: Hospital for Sick Children. Publication: Efficient generation of targeted large insertions by microinjection into two-cell-stage mouse embryos. Gu B, Posfai E, Rossant J. Nat Biotechnol. 2018 Jun 11. pii: nbt.4166. doi: 10.1038/nbt.4166. PubMed 29889212.
Backbone
  Vector backbone: pBluescript SK (-)
  Vector type: Synthetic Biology
Growth in bacteria
  Bacterial resistance: Ampicillin, 100 μg/mL
  Growth temperature: 37°C
  Growth strain: DH5alpha
  Copy number: High Copy
Gene/Insert
  Gene/Insert name: Halo-mAID (alt name: HaloTag, mini auxin inducible degron)
  Species: Synthetic
  Promoter: No
  Cloning method: Gibson Cloning
  Sequencing primers: 5′ CACACAGGAAACAGCTATGAC; 3′ CGCAACTGTTGGGAAGGGC
Terms and licenses: Academic/Nonprofit Terms; Industry Terms: Not Available to Industry
How to cite: EasyFusion Halo-mAID was a gift from Janet Rossant (Addgene plasmid # 112852 ; http://n2t.net/addgene:112852 ; RRID:Addgene_112852)
