[The description below was written by a language model from this plasmid's Addgene catalogue record and pLannotate feature annotations shown in this document.]
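Description:
EasyFusion Halo-mAID is a small (about 4.1 kb) bacterial cloning plasmid built on pBluescript SK(-) that serves as a generic starting point for making knock-in donor templates. It is propagated in E. coli at high copy from the ColE1/pUC-type origin and selected with ampicillin through the β-lactamase (AmpR) gene and its own promoter. The backbone also retains the f1 phage origin for single-stranded DNA production, along with the usual pBluescript remnants: lac promoter/operator and CAP site, a lacZα fragment, and T3 and T7 phage promoters on either side of the cloning region.

The payload, assembled by Gibson cloning, sits between two remaining portions of the pBluescript multiple cloning site. It is a promoterless synthetic coding cassette consisting of a TEV protease cleavage site, HaloTag (a modified bacterial dehalogenase that bonds covalently to chloroalkane ligands, allowing fluorescent labelling or capture), and mini-AID, the minimal degron from Arabidopsis IAA17. No eukaryotic promoter is present because the cassette is meant to be fused in frame to an endogenous gene and expressed under that gene's own regulation. The flanking restriction sites let users add locus-specific homology arms to either side to create a targeting donor; the record does not specify any arms or target locus in this general version. Once knocked in, the tagged protein can be visualised through HaloTag and rapidly depleted by adding auxin, which requires the TIR1 auxin receptor to be supplied separately since it is not encoded here. The associated work concerns generating large targeted insertions by microinjection into two-cell-stage mouse embryos.
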