Features (pLannotate 1.2.2; 16 found; start..end, strand, type, name):
     13..601     +  rep_origin     ori: high-copy-number ColE1/pMB1/pBR322/pUC origin of replication
    784..876     +  CDS            lacI (fragment): lac repressor; lacI; The lac repressor binds to the lac operator to inhibit transcription in E. coli. This inhibition can be relieved by adding lactose or isopropyl-β-D-thiogalactopyranoside (IPTG).
    889..910     +  protein_bind   CAP binding site: CAP binding activates transcription in the presence of cAMP. E. coli catabolite activator protein
    925..955     +  promoter       lac promoter: promoter for the E. coli lac operon
    963..979     +  protein_bind   lac operator: The lac repressor binds to the lac operator to inhibit transcription in E. coli. This inhibition can be relieved by adding lactose or isopropyl-β-D-thiogalactopyranoside (IPTG). lac repressor encoded by lacI
   1024..1042    +  promoter       T3 promoter: promoter for bacteriophage T3 RNA polymerase
   1055..1108    -  misc_feature   MCS (fragment): pBluescript multiple cloning site
   1112..1132    +  CDS            TEV site: tobacco etch virus (TEV) protease recognition and cleavage site
   1148..2031    +  CDS            HaloTag® (fragment): modified bacterial dehalogenase that forms covalent bonds with chloroalkane derivatives
   2054..2251    +  CDS            mini-AID: minimal degron from the auxin-responsive IAA17 protein of Arabidopsis thaliana (Kubota et al., 2013) acts as an auxin-inducible degron (AID) in the presence of TIR1
   2257..2293    -  misc_feature   MCS (fragment): pBluescript multiple cloning site
   2302..2320    -  promoter       T7 promoter: promoter for bacteriophage T7 RNA polymerase
   2328..2483    +  CDS            lacZα (fragment): LacZα fragment of β-galactosidase; lacZ fragment
   2514..2942    -  rep_origin     f1 ori (sequence partly withheld): f1 bacteriophage origin of replication; arrow indicates direction of (+) strand synthesis
   2969..3073    +  promoter       AmpR promoter: bla
   3074..3934    +  CDS            AmpR: β-lactamase; bla; confers resistance to ampicillin, carbenicillin, and related antibiotics
>Addgene plasmid #112852 | EasyFusion Halo-mAID | addgene full sequence | sequence record 217036 | Addgene NGS Result
CAAAGGATCTTCTTGAGATCCTTTTTTTCTGCGCGTAATCTGCTGCTTGCAAACAAAAAAACCACCGCTA
CCAGCGGTGGTTTGTTTGCCGGATCAAGAGCTACCAACTCTTTTTCCGAAGGTAACTGGCTTCAGCAGAG
CGCAGATACCAAATACTGTTCTTCTAGTGTAGCCGTAGTTAGGCCACCACTTCAAGAACTCTGTAGCACC
GCCTACATACCTCGCTCTGCTAATCCTGTTACCAGTGGCTGCTGCCAGTGGCGATAAGTCGTGTCTTACC
GGGTTGGACTCAAGACGATAGTTACCGGATAAGGCGCAGCGGTCGGGCTGAACGGGGGGTTCGTGCACAC
AGCCCAGCTTGGAGCGAACGACCTACACCGAACTGAGATACCTACAGCGTGAGCTATGAGAAAGCGCCAC
GCTTCCCGAAGGGAGAAAGGCGGACAGGTATCCGGTAAGCGGCAGGGTCGGAACAGGAGAGCGCACGAGG
GAGCTTCCAGGGGGAAACGCCTGGTATCTTTATAGTCCTGTCGGGTTTCGCCACCTCTGACTTGAGCGTC
GATTTTTGTGATGCTCGTCAGGGGGGCGGAGCCTATGGAAAAACGCCAGCAACGCGGCCTTTTTACGGTT
CCTGGCCTTTTGCTGGCCTTTTGCTCACATGTTCTTTCCTGCGTTATCCCCTGATTCTGTGGATAACCGT
ATTACCGCCTTTGAGTGAGCTGATACCGCTCGCCGCAGCCGAACGACCGAGCGCAGCGAGTCAGTGAGCG
AGGAAGCGGAAGAGCGCCCAATACGCAAACCGCCTCTCCCCGCGCGTTGGCCGATTCATTAATGCAGCTG
GCACGACAGGTTTCCCGACTGGAAAGCGGGCAGTGAGCGCAACGCAATTAATGTGAGTTAGCTCACTCAT
TAGGCACCCCAGGCTTTACACTTTATGCTTCCGGCTCGTATGTTGTGTGGAATTGTGAGCGGATAACAAT
TTCACACAGGAAACAGCTATGACCATGATTACGCCAAGCGCGCAATTAACCCTCACTAAAGGGAACAAAA
GCTGGGTACCGGGCCCCCCCTCGAGGTCGACGGTATCGATAAGCTTGATATCGAATTCATGGAGGATCTG
TACTTTCAGAGCGATAACGATGGATCCGAAATCGGTACTGGCTTTCCATTCGACCCCCATTATGTGGAAG
TCCTGGGCGAGCGCATGCACTACGTCGATGTTGGTCCGCGCGATGGCACCCCTGTGCTGTTCCTGCACGG
TAACCCGACCTCCTCCTACGTGTGGCGCAACATCATCCCGCATGTTGCACCGACCCATCGCTGCATTGCT
CCAGACCTGATCGGTATGGGCAAATCCGACAAACCAGACCTGGGTTATTTCTTCGACGACCACGTCCGCT
TCATGGATGCCTTCATCGAAGCCCTGGGTCTGGAAGAGGTCGTCCTGGTCATTCACGACTGGGGCTCCGC
TCTGGGTTTCCACTGGGCCAAGCGCAATCCAGAGCGCGTCAAAGGTATTGCATTTATGGAGTTCATCCGC
CCTATCCCGACCTGGGACGAATGGCCAGAATTTGCCCGCGAGACCTTCCAGGCCTTCCGCACCACCGACG
TCGGCCGCAAGCTGATCATCGATCAGAACGTTTTTATCGAGGGTACGCTGCCGATGGGTGTCGTCCGCCC
GCTGACTGAAGTCGAGATGGACCATTACCGCGAGCCGTTCCTGAATCCTGTTGACCGCGAGCCACTGTGG
CGCTTCCCAAACGAGCTGCCAATCGCCGGTGAGCCAGCGAACATCGTCGCGCTGGTCGAAGAATACATGG
ACTGGCTGCACCAGTCCCCTGTCCCGAAGCTGCTGTTCTGGGGCACCCCAGGCGTTCTGATCCCACCGGC
CGAAGCCGCTCGCCTGGCCAAAAGCCTGCCTAACTGCAAGGCTGTGGACATCGGCCCGGGTCTGAATCTG
CTGCAAGAAGACAACCCGGACCTGATCGGCAGCGAGATCGCGCGCTGGCTGTCTACTCTGGAGATTTCCG
GTGGTAGCGGCAGCGGTAGCACTAAGAGTGCTTGTCCTAAAGATCCAGCCAAACCTCCGGCCAAGGCACA
AGTTGTGGGATGGCCACCGGTGAGATCATACCGGAAGAACGTGATGGTTTCCTGCCAAAAATCAAGCGGT
GGCCCGGAGGCGGCGGCGTTCGTGAAGGTATCAATGGACGGAGCACCGTACTTGAGGAAAATCGATTTGA
GGATGTATAAAGCTAGCACTAGTTCTAGAGCGGCCGCCACCGCGGTGGAGCTCCAATTCGCCCTATAGTG
AGTCGTATTACGCGCGCTCACTGGCCGTCGTTTTACAACGTCGTGACTGGGAAAACCCTGGCGTTACCCA
ACTTAATCGCCTTGCAGCACATCCCCCTTTCGCCAGCTGGCGTAATAGCGAAGAGGCCCGCACCGATCGC
CCTTCCCAACAGTTGCGCAGCCTGAATGGCGAATGGAAATTGTAAGCGTTAATATTTTGTTAAAATTCGC
GTTAAATTTTTGTTAAATCAGCTCATTTTTTAACCAATAGGCCGAAATCGGCAAAATCCCTTATAAATCA
AAAGAATAGACCGAGATAGGGT
[37 nt withheld, positions 2613-2649]
AAAGAACGTGGACTCCAACGTCAAAGG
[49 nt withheld, positions 2677-2725]
T
[91 nt withheld, positions 2727-2817]
G
[124 nt withheld, positions 2819-2942]
CAGGTGGCACTTTTCGGGGAAATGTGCGCGGAACCCCTATTTGTTTATTTTTCTAAATACATTCAAATAT
GTATCCGCTCATGAGACAATAACCCTGATAAATGCTTCAATAATATTGAAAAAGGAAGAGTATGAGTATT
CAACATTTCCGTGTCGCCCTTATTCCCTTTTTTGCGGCATTTTGCCTTCCTGTTTTTGCTCACCCAGAAA
CGCTGGTGAAAGTAAAAGATGCTGAAGATCAGTTGGGTGCACGAGTGGGTTACATCGAACTGGATCTCAA
CAGCGGTAAGATCCTTGAGAGTTTTCGCCCCGAAGAACGTTTTCCAATGATGAGCACTTTTAAAGTTCTG
CTATGTGGCGCGGTATTATCCCGTATTGACGCCGGGCAAGAGCAACTCGGTCGCCGCATACACTATTCTC
AGAATGACTTGGTTGAGTACTCACCAGTCACAGAAAAGCATCTTACGGATGGCATGACAGTAAGAGAATT
ATGCAGTGCTGCCATAACCATGAGTGATAACACTGCGGCCAACTTACTTCTGACAACGATCGGAGGACCG
AAGGAGCTAACCGCTTTTTTGCACAACATGGGGGATCATGTAACTCGCCTTGATCGTTGGGAACCGGAGC
TGAATGAAGCCATACCAAACGACGAGCGTGACACCACGATGCCTGTAGCAATGGCAACAACGTTGCGCAA
ACTATTAACTGGCGAACTACTTACTCTAGCTTCCCGGCAACAATTAATAGACTGGATGGAGGCGGATAAA
GTTGCAGGACCACTTCTGCGCTCGGCCCTTCCGGCTGGCTGGTTTATTGCTGATAAATCTGGAGCCGGTG
AGCGTGGGTCTCGCGGTATCATTGCAGCACTGGGGCCAGATGGTAAGCCCTCCCGTATCGTAGTTATCTA
CACGACGGGGAGTCAGGCAACTATGGATGAACGAAATAGACAGATCGCTGAGATAGGTGCCTCACTGATT
AAGCATTGGTAACTGTCAGACCAAGTTTACTCATATATACTTTAGATTGATTTAAAACTTCATTTTTAAT
TTAAAAGGATCTAGGTGAAGATCCTTTTTGATAATCTCATGACCAAAATCCCTTAACGTGAGTTTTCGTT
CCACTGAGCGTCAGACCCCGTAGAAAAGAT
